>Addgene plasmid #43885 | MLM3585 | depositor full sequence | sequence record 59232 | MLM3585 sequence 6122 bps
TGCGCAACGTTGTTGCCATTGCTACAGGCATCGTGGTGTCACGCTCGTCGTTTGGTATGGCTTCATTCAG
CTCCGGTTCCCAACGATCAAGGCGAGTTACATGATCCCCCATGTTGTGCAAAAAAGCGGTTAGCTCCTTC
GGTCCTCCGATCGTTGTCAGAAGTAAGTTGGCCGCAGTGTTATCACTCATGGTTATGGCAGCACTGCATA
ATTCTCTTACTGTCATGCCATCCGTAAGATGCTTTTCTGTGACTGGTGAGTACTCAACCAAGTCATTCTG
AGAATAGTGTATGCGGCGACCGAGTTGCTCTTGCCCGGCGTCAATACGGGATAATACCGCGCCACATAGC
AGAACTTTAAAAGTGCTCATCATTGGAAAACGTTCTTCGGGGCGAAAACTCTCAAGGATCTTACCGCTGT
TGAGATCCAGTTCGATGTAACCCACTCGTGCACCCAACTGATCTTCAGCATCTTTTACTTTCACCAGCGT
TTCTGGGTGAGCAAAAACAGGAAGGCAAAATGCCGCAAAAAAGGGAATAAGGGCGACACGGAAATGTTGA
ATACTCATACTCTTCCTTTTTCAATATTATTGAAGCATTTATCAGGGTTATTGTCTCATGAGCGGATACA
TATTTGAATGTATTTAGAAAAATAAACAAATAGGGGTTCCGCGCACATTTCCCCGAAAAGTGCCACCTGA
CGTCGACGGATCGGGAGATCGATCTCCCGATCCCCTAGGGTCGACTCTCAGTACAATCTGCTCTGATGCC
GCATAGTTAAGCCAGTATCTGCTCCCTGCTTGTGTGTTGGAGGTCGCTGAGTAGTGCGCGAGCAAAATTT
AAGCTACAACAAGGCAAGGCTTGACCGACAATTGCATGAAGAATCTGCTTAGGGTTAGGCGTTTTGCGCT
GCTTCGCTAGTCGTGAGGCTCCGGTGCCCGTCAGTGGGCAGAGCGCACATCGCCCACAGTCCCCGAGAAG
TTGGGGGGAGGGGTCGGCAATTGAACCGGTGCCTAGAGAAGGTGGCGCGGGGTAAACTGGGAAAGTGATG
TCGTGTACTGGCTCCGCCTTTTTCCCGAGGGTGGGGGAGAACCGTATATAAGTGCAGTAGTCGCCGTGAA
CGTTCTTTTTCGCAACGGGTTTGCCGCCAGAACACAGGTAAGTGCCGTGTGTGGTTCCCGCGGGCCTGGC
CTCTTTACGGGTTATGGCCCTTGCGTGCCTTGAATTACTTCCACCTGGCTGCAGTACGTGATTCTTGATC
CCGAGCTTCGGGTTGGAAGTGGGTGGGAGAGTTCGAGGCCTTGCGCTTAAGGAGCCCCTTCGCCTCGTGC
TTGAGTTGAGGCCTGGCCTGGGCGCTGGGGCCGCCGCGTGCGAATCTGGTGGCACCTTCGCGCCTGTCTC
GCTGCTTTCGATAAGTCTCTAGCCATTTAAAATTTTTGATGACCTGCTGCGACGCTTTTTTTCTGGCAAG
ATAGTCTTGTAAATGCGGGCCAAGATCTGCACACTGGTATTTCGGTTTTTGGGGCCGCGGGCGGCGACGG
GGCCCGTGCGTCCCAGCGCACATGTTCGGCGAGGCGGGGCCTGCGAGCGCGGCCACCGAGAATCGGACGG
GGGTAGTCTCAAGCTGGCCGGCCTGCTCTGGTGCCTGGCCTCGCGCCGCCGTGTATCGCCCCGCCCTGGG
CGGCAAGGCTGGCCCGGTCGGCACCAGTTGCGTGAGCGGAAAGATGGCCGCTTCCCGGCCCTGCTGCAGG
GAGCTCAAAATGGAGGACGCGGCGCTCGGGAGAGCGGGCGGGTGAGTCACCCACACAAAGGAAAAGGGCC
TTTCCGTCCTCAGCCGTCGCTTCATGTGACTCCACGGAGTACCGGGCGCCGTCCAGGCACCTCGATTAGT
TCTCGAGCTTTTGGAGTACGTCGTCTTTAGGTTGGGGGGAGGGGTTTTATGCGATGGAGTTTCCCCACAC
TGAGTGGGTGGAGACTGAAGTTAGGCCAGCTTGGCACTTGATGTAATTCTCCTTGGAATTTGCCCTTTTT
GAGTTTGGATCTTGGTTCATTCTCAAGCCTCAGACAGTGGTTCAAAGTTTTTTTCTTCCATTTCAGGTGT
CGTGAAGCGGCCGCCACCATGGCCCCCAAGAAGAAGAGGAAGGTGGGCATTCACCGCGGGGTACCTATGG
TGGACTTGAGGACACTCGGTTATTCGCAACAGCAACAGGAGAAAATCAAGCCTAAGGTCAGGAGCACCGT
CGCGCAACACCACGAGGCGCTTGTGGGGCATGGCTTCACTCATGCGCATATTGTCGCGCTTTCACAGCAC
CCTGCGGCGCTTGGGACGGTGGCTGTCAAATACCAAGATATGATTGCGGCCCTGCCCGAAGCCACGCACG
AGGCAATTGTAGGGGTCGGTAAACAGTGGTCGGGAGCGCGAGCACTTGAGGCGCTGCTGACTGTGGCGGG
TGAGCTTAGGGGGCCTCCGCTCCAGCTCGACACCGGGCAGCTGCTGAAGATCGCGAAGAGAGGGGGAGTA
ACAGCGGTAGAGGCAGTGCACGCCTGGCGCAATGCGCTCACCGGGGCCCCCTTGAACAGAGACGATCTAG
AGCTAGACGTCTCGCTGACACCCGAACAGGTGGTCGCCATTGCTTCCCACGACGGAGGACGGCCAGCCTT
GGAGAGCATTGTGGCCCAGCTGTCCAGGCCGGACCCTGCCCTGGCCGCGTTAACCAACGACCACCTCGTC
GCCTTGGCCTGCCTCGGCGGACGTCCTGCGCTGGATGCAGTGAAAAAGGGATTGCCGCACGCGCCGGCCT
TGATCAAAAGAACCAATCGCCGTATTCCCGAACGCACATCCCATCGCGTTGCCGACCACGCGCAAGTGGT
TCGCGTGCTGGGTTTTTTCCAGTGCCACTCCCACCCAGCGCAAGCATTTGATGACGCCATGACGCAGTTC
GGGATGAGCGGAGGAGGATCCGGGCGCGCCGACGCGCTGGACGATTTCGATCTCGACATGCTGGGTTCTG
ATGCCCTCGATGACTTTGACCTGGATATGTTGGGAAGCGACGCATTGGATGACTTTGATCTGGACATGCT
CGGCTCCGATGCTCTGGACGATTTCGATCTCGATATGTTATAATTAATTGTTTATTGCAGCTTATAATGG
TTACAAATAAAGCAATAGCATCACAAATTTCACAAATAAAGCATTTTTTTCACTGCATTCTAGTTGTGGT
TTGTCCAAACTCATCAATGTATCTTATGAATTCCGATTAAGTCGACCCTGTGGAATGTGTGTCAGTTAGG
GTGTGGAAAGTCCCCAGGCTCCCCAGCAGGCAGAAGTATGCAAAGCATGCATCTCAATTAGTCAGCAACC
AGGTGTGGAAAGTCCCCAGGCTCCCCAGCAGGCAGAAGTATGCAAAGCATGCATCTCAATTAGTCAGCAA
CCATAGTCCCGCCCCTAACTCCGCCCATCCCGCCCCTAACTCCGCCCAGTTCCGCCCATTCTCCGCCCCA
TGGCTGACTAATTTTTTTTATTTATGCAGAGGCCGAGGCCGCCTCGGCTTCTGAGCTATTCCAGAAGTAG
TGAGGAGGCTTTTTTGGAGGCCTAGGCTTTTGCAAAAAGCTTACCATGACCGAGTACAAGCCCACGGTGC
GCCTCGCCACCCGCGACGACGTCCCCAGGGCCGTACGCACCCTCGCCGCCGCGTTCGCCGACTACCCCGC
CACGCGCCACACCGTCGATCCGGACCGCCACATCGAGCGGGTCACCGAGCTGCAAGAACTCTTCCTCACG
CGCGTCGGGCTCGACATCGGCAAGGTGTGGGTCGCGGACGACGGCGCCGCGGTGGCGGTCTGGACCACGC
CGGAGAGCGTCGAAGCGGGGGCGGTGTTCGCCGAGATCGGCCCGCGCATGGCCGAGTTGAGCGGTTCCCG
GCTGGCCGCGCAGCAACAGATGGAAGGCCTCCTGGCGCCGCACCGGCCCAAGGAGCCCGCGTGGTTCCTG
GCCACCGTCGGCGTGTCGCCCGACCACCAGGGCAAGGGTCTGGGCAGCGCCGTCGTGCTCCCCGGAGTGG
AGGCGGCCGAGCGCGCCGGGGTGCCCGCCTTCCTGGAGACCTCCGCGCCCCGCAACCTCCCCTTCTACGA
GCGGCTCGGCTTCACCGTCACCGCCGACGTCGAGTGCCCGAAGGACCGCGCGACCTGGTGCATGACCCGC
AAGCCCGGTGCCTGACGCCCGCCCCACGACCCGCAGCGCCCGACCGAAAGGAGCGCACGACCCCATGCAT
CTCGAAGGTAAGCCTATCCCTAACCCTCTCCTCGGTCTCGATTCTACGCGTACCGGTCATCATCACCATC
ACCATTGAGTTTAAACCCGCTGATCAGCCTCGACTGTGCCTTCTAGTTGCCAGCCATCTGTTGTTTGCCC
CTCCCCCGTGCCTTCCTTGACCCTGGAAGGTGCCACTCCCACTGTCCTTTCCTAATAAAATGAGGAAATT
GCATCGCATTGTCTGAGTAGGTGTCATTCTATTCTGGGGGGTGGGGTGGGGCAGGACAGCAAGGGGGAGG
ATTGGGAAGACAATAGCAGGCATGCTGGGGATGCGGTGGGCTCCATGGCTTCTGAGGCGGAAAGAACCAG
CTGGGGCTCGATACCGTCGACCTCTAGCTAGAGCTTGGCGTAATCATGGTCATAGCTGTTTCCTGTGTGA
AATTGTTATCCGCTCACAATTCCACACAACATACGAGCCGGAAGCATAAAGTGTAAAGCCTAGGGTGCCT
AATGAGTGAGCTAACTCACATTAATTGCGTTGCGCTCACTGCCCGCTTTCCAGTCGGGAAACCTGTCGTG
CCAGCTGCATTAATGAATCGGCCAACGCGCGGGGAGAGGCGGTTTGCGTATTGGGCGCTCTTCCGCTTCC
TCGCTCACTGACTCGCTGCGCTCGGTCGTTCGGCTGCGGCGAGCGGTATCAGCTCACTCAAAGGCGGTAA
TACGGTTATCCACAGAATCAGGGGATAACGCAGGAAAGAACATGTGAGCAAAAGGCCAGCAAAAGGCCAG
GAACCGTAAAAAGGCCGCGTTGCTGGCGTTTTTCCATAGGCTCCGCCCCCCTGACGAGCATCACAAAAAT
CGACGCTCAAGTCAGAGGTGGCGAAACCCGACAGGACTATAAAGATACCAGGCGTTTCCCCCTGGAAGCT
CCCTCGTGCGCTCTCCTGTTCCGACCCTGCCGCTTACCGGATACCTGTCCGCCTTTCTCCCTTCGGGAAG
CGTGGCGCTTTCTCAATGCTCACGCTGTAGGTATCTCAGTTCGGTGTAGGTCGTTCGCTCCAAGCTGGGC
TGTGTGCACGAACCCCCCGTTCAGCCCGACCGCTGCGCCTTATCCGGTAACTATCGTCTTGAGTCCAACC
CGGTAAGACACGACTTATCGCCACTGGCAGCAGCCACTGGTAACAGGATTAGCAGAGCGAGGTATGTAGG
CGGTGCTACAGAGTTCTTGAAGTGGTGGCCTAACTACGGCTACACTAGAAGGACAGTATTTGGTATCTGC
GCTCTGCTGAAGCCAGTTACCTTCGGAAAAAGAGTTGGTAGCTCTTGATCCGGCAAACAAACCACCGCTG
GTAGCGGTGGTTTTTTTGTTTGCAAGCAGCAGATTACGCGCAGAAAAAAAGGATCTCAAGAAGATCCTTT
GATCTTTTCTACGGGGTCTGACGCTCAGTGGAACGAAAACTCACGTTAAGGGATTTTGGTCATGAGATTA
TCAAAAAGGATCTTCACCTAGATCCTTTTAAATTAAAAATGAAGTTTTAAATCAATCTAAAGTATATATG
AGTAAACTTGGTCTGACAGTTACCAATGCTTAATCAGTGAGGCACCTATCTCAGCGATCTGTCTATTTCG
TTCATCCATAGTTGCCTGACTCCCCGTCGTGTAGATAACTACGATACGGGAGGGCTTACCATCTGGCCCC
AGTGCTGCAATGATACCGCGAGACCCACGCTCACCGGCTCCAGATTTATCAGCAATAAACCAGCCAGCCG
GAAGGGCCGAGCGCAGAAGTGGTCCTGCAACTTTATCCGCCTCCATCCAGTCTATTAATTGTTGCCGGGA
AGCTAGAGTAAGTAGTTCGCCAGTTAATAGTT
Features (pLannotate 1.2.2; 19 found; start..end, strand, type, name):
    569..673     -  promoter       AmpR promoter: bla
    744..788     -  misc_feature   bom (fragment): basis of mobility region from pBR322
    927..2105    +  promoter       EF-1α promoter: strong constitutive promoter for human elongation factor EF-1α
   2170..2670    +  CDS            avrXa10 (fragment): AVX10_XANOO - Experimental evidence at protein level: Swiss-Prot protein existence level 1. Avirulence protein. Induces the hypersensitive response (HR)in rice plants carrying the resistance gene Xa10. Activity depends on the presence of the core repeat domains; replacement with repeat domains from other proteins (AvrBs3 of X.euvesicatoria (AC P14727) or AvrXa7 of this organism) does not elicit the HR. Probably acts as a transcription factor in its host plant (rice) to induce plant resistance or disease. From Xanthomonas oryzae pv. oryzae.
   2665..2949    +  CDS            avrBs3 (fragment): AVRB3_XANEU - Experimental evidence at protein level: Swiss-Prot protein existence level 1. Avirulence protein. Acts as a transcription factor in C.annuum plants. In susceptible plants lacking the Bs3 resistance gene induces expression of a number of genes, including genes homologous to a family of auxin-induced genes, alpha-expansin genes, pectate lyase, anthocyanidin glucoside rhamnosyl transferase and at least one transcription factor, UPA20. Their expression leads to plant hypertrophy in mesophyll cells, probably mainly mediated by UPA20 (PubMed:17962565). In resistant plants induces the h
   2971..3120    +  CDS            VP64: tetrameric repeat of the minimal activation domain of herpes simplex virus VP16 (Beerli et al., 1998)
   3128..3246    +  polyA_signal   SV40 poly(A) signal: SV40 polyadenylation signal
   3277..3606    +  promoter       SV40 promoter: SV40 enhancer and early promoter
   3616..4215    +  CDS            PuroR: puromycin N-acetyltransferase; pac from Streptomyces; confers resistance to puromycin
   4277..4318    +  CDS            V5 tag: epitope tag from simian virus 5
   4374..4581    +  polyA_signal   bGH poly(A) signal: bovine growth hormone polyadenylation signal
   4602..4623    +  promoter       SV40 promoter (fragment): SV40 enhancer and early promoter
   4628..4644    +  misc_feature   MCS (fragment): pBluescript multiple cloning site
   4693..4709    -  protein_bind   lac operator: The lac repressor binds to the lac operator to inhibit transcription in E. coli. This inhibition can be relieved by adding lactose or isopropyl-β-D-thiogalactopyranoside (IPTG). lac repressor encoded by lacI
   4717..4747    -  promoter       lac promoter: promoter for the E. coli lac operon
   4762..4783    -  protein_bind   CAP binding site: CAP binding activates transcription in the presence of cAMP. E. coli catabolite activator protein
   4796..4888    -  CDS            lacI (fragment): lac repressor; lacI; The lac repressor binds to the lac operator to inhibit transcription in E. coli. This inhibition can be relieved by adding lactose or isopropyl-β-D-thiogalactopyranoside (IPTG).
   5071..5659    -  rep_origin     ori: high-copy-number ColE1/pMB1/pBR322/pUC origin of replication
   5830..568     -  CDS            AmpR (across the origin): β-lactamase; bla; confers resistance to ampicillin, carbenicillin, and related antibiotics
