[The description below was written by a language model from this plasmid's Addgene catalogue record and pLannotate feature annotations shown in this document.]
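Description:
MLM3585 is a 6.1 kb mammalian expression plasmid that serves as a recipient backbone for building TALE transcriptional activators. The original vector backbone is not specified beyond being built in the depositing lab. In E. coli it is maintained through a high-copy ColE1/pUC-type origin and selected with ampicillin via the bla gene. Small remnants of lac regulatory elements, a pBluescript-type cloning site and a pBR322 bom fragment are also annotated, and these appear to be backbone carry-over rather than functional parts of the design.

The payload is an open reading frame driven by the strong constitutive human EF-1α promoter. According to the depositor's map, it runs from the start codon through a nuclear localisation signal, a TALE N-terminal segment, the C-terminal 0.5 (half) repeat, a TALE C-terminal segment and a VP64 activation domain (four copies of the minimal VP16 activation motif). It is terminated by an SV40 polyadenylation signal. The automated annotation identifies the TALE-derived portions as fragments resembling Xanthomonas AvrXa10 and AvrBs3, consistent with a TAL-effector scaffold. The half repeat in this version carries the HD repeat-variable diresidue, which specifies cytosine, so this backbone suits targets whose last base is C. The record does not describe the cloning method, but the gap between the N-terminal segment and the half repeat is presumably where an assembled array of TALE repeats is inserted to complete a DNA-binding domain.

Downstream, an SV40 early promoter drives a puromycin N-acetyltransferase gene, followed by an annotated V5 tag and a bGH polyadenylation signal, which should allow puromycin selection of transfected cells. Completed constructs are used to activate endogenous human genes, singly or in combination.
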