Addgene plasmid #43885: MLM3585
Purpose: Activation Domain: VP64; RVD of C-terminal 0.5 TALE repeat: HD (binds C)
Depositing lab: Keith Joung. Depositing organization: Massachusetts General Hospital. Publication: Robust, synergistic regulation of human gene expression using TALE activators. Maeder ML, Linder SJ, Reyon D, Angstman JF, Fu Y, Sander JD, Joung JK. Nat Methods. 2013 Feb 10. doi: 10.1038/nmeth.2366. PubMed 23396285.
Backbone
  Vector backbone: unknown
  Backbone manufacturer: Joung lab
  Vector type: TALE Transcriptional Activator Expression Vector
Growth in bacteria
  Bacterial resistance: Ampicillin, 100 μg/mL
  Growth temperature: 37°C
  Growth strain: XL1 Blue
  Copy number: Unknown
Gene/Insert
  Gene/Insert name: TALE-activator VP64 Backbone (alt name: RVD of C-terminal 0.5 TALE repeat: HD (binds C))
  Promoter: EF1alpha
  Cloning method: Unknown
  Sequencing primers: 5′ OMM718 (5’-ATGACGCAGTTCGGGATGAG-3’); 3′ OSQT38 (5’-TTCGGGAATACGGCGATTG-3’)
Terms and licenses: Academic/Nonprofit Terms; Industry Terms: Not Available to Industry
Depositor comments: Location of plasmid features: EF1a = 922-2106 start codon - 2119-2121 NLS = 2122-2165 N-term =2166-2577 0.5 domain = 2592-2658 C-term = 2665-2949 VP64 = 2956-3122 pA = 3125-3244
How to cite: MLM3585 was a gift from Keith Joung (Addgene plasmid # 43885 ; http://n2t.net/addgene:43885 ; RRID:Addgene_43885)
