>Addgene plasmid #43885 | MLM3585 | addgene partial sequence | sequence record 60204 | EF1a-F 5'-TCAAGCCTCAGACAGTGGTTC-3'
CGGCCGCCACCATGGCCCCCAAGAAGAAGAGGAAGGTGGGCATTCACCGCGGGGTACCTATGGTGGACTT
GAGGACACTCGGTTATTCGCAACAGCAACAGGAGAAAATCAAGCCTAAGGTCAGGAGCACCGTCGCGCAA
CACCACGAGGCGCTTGTGGGGCATGGCTTCACTCATGCGCATATTGTCGCGCTTTCACAGCACCCTGCGG
CGCTTGGGACGGTGGCTGTCAAATACCAAGATATGATTGCGGCCCTGCCCGAAGCCACGCACGAGGCAAT
TGTAGGGGTCGGTAAACAGTGGTCGGGAGCGCGAGCACTTGAGGCGCTGCTGACTGTGGCGGGTGAGCTT
AGGGGGCCTCCGCTCCAGCTCGACACCGGGCAGCTGCTGAAGATCGCGAAGAGAGGGGGAGTAACAGCGG
TAGAGGCAGTGCACGCCTGGCGCAATGCGCTCACCGGGGCCCCCTTGAACAGAGACGATCTAGAGCTAGA
CGTCTCGCTGACACCCGAACAGGTGGTCGCCATTGCTTCCCACGACGGAGGACGGCCAGCCTTGGAGAGC
ATTGTGGCCCAGCTGTCCAGGCCGGACCCTGCCCTGGCCGCGTTAACCAACGACCACCTCGTCGCCTTGG
CCTGCCTCGGCGGACGTCCTGCGCTGGATGCAGTGAAAAAGGGATTGCCGCACGCGCCGGCCTTGATCAA
AAGAACCAATCGCCGTATTCCCGAACGCACATCCCATCGCGTTGCCGACCACGCGCAAGTGGTTCGCGTG
CTGGGTTTTTTCCAGTGCCACTCCCACCCAGCGCAAGCATTTGATGACGCC
