>Addgene plasmid #43885 | MLM3585 | addgene partial sequence | sequence record 60226 | pBabe3 5'-ACCCTAACTGACACACATTCC-3'
AGATACATTGATGAGTTTGGACAAACCACAACTAGAATGCAGTGAAAAAAATGCTTTATTTGTGAAATTT
GTGATGCTATTGCTTTATTTGTAACCATTATAAGCTGCAATAAACAATTAATTATAACATATCGAGATCG
AAATCGTCCAGAGCATCGGAGCCGAGCATGTCCAGATCAAAGTCATCCAATGCGTCGCTTCCCAACATAT
CCAGGTCAAAGTCATCGAGGGCATCAGAACCCAGCATGTCGAGATCGAAATCGTCCAGCGCGTCGGCGCG
CCCGGATCCTCCTCCGCTCATCCCGAACTGCGTCATGGCGTCATCAAATGCTTGCGCTGGGTGGGAGTGG
CACTGGAAAAAACCCAGCACGCGAACCACTTGCGCGTGGTCGGCAACGCGATGGGATGTGCGTTCGGGAA
TACGGCGATTGGTTCTTTTGATCAAGGCCGGCGCGTGCGGCAATCCCTTTTTCACTGCATCCAGCGCAGG
ACGTCCGCCGAGGCAGGCCAAGGCGACGAGGTGGTCGTTGGTTAACGCGGCCAGGGCAGGGTCCGGCCTG
GACAGCTGGGCCACAATGCTCTCCAAGGCTGGCCGTCCTCCGTCGTGGGAAGCAATGGCGACCACCTGTT
CGGGTGTCAGCGAGACGTCTAGCTCTAGATCGTCTCTGTTCAAGGGGGCCCCGGTGAGCGCATTGCGCCA
GGCGTGCACTGCCTCTACCGCTGTTACTCCCCCTCTCTTCGCGATCTTCAGCAGCTGCCCGGTGTCGAGC
TGGAGCGGAGGCCCCCTAAGCT
